>Addgene plasmid #145481 | pGBW-m4046376 | addgene full sequence | sequence record 307563 | Addgene NGS Result
GCGGCCGCCCCACACACCATAGCTTCAAAATGTTTCTACTCCTTTTTTACTCTTCCAGATTTTCTCGGAC
TCCGCGCATCGCCGTACCACTTCAAAACACCCAAGCACAGCATACTAAATTTCCCCTCTTTCTTCCTCTA
GGGTGTCGTTAATTACCCGTACTAAAGGTTTGGAAAAGAAAAAAGAGACCGCCTCGTTTCTTTTTCTTCG
TCGAAAAAGGCAATAAAAATTTTTATCACGTTTCTTTTTCTTGAAAATTTTTTTTTTTGATTTTTTTCTC
TTTCGATGACCTCCCATTGATATTTAAGTTAATAAACGGTCTTCAATTTCTCAAGTTTCAGTTTCATTTT
TCTTGTTCTATTACAACTTTTTTTACTTCTTGCTCATTAGAAAGAAAGCATAGCAATCTAATCTAAGTTT
TAATTACAAAATGTCTGATAATGGACCCCAAAATCAGCGAAATGCACCCCGCATTACGTTTGGTGGACCC
TCAGATTCAACTGGCAGTAACCAGAATGGAGAACGCAGTGGGGCGCGATCAAAACAACGTCGGCCCCAAG
GTTTACCCAATAATACTGCGTCTTGGTTCACCGCTCTCACTCAACATGGCAAGGAAGACCTTAAATTCCC
TCGAGGACAAGGCGTTCCAATTAACACCAATAGCAGTCCAGATGACCAAATTGGCTACTACCGAAGAGCT
ACCAGACGAATTCGTGGTGGTGACGGTAAAATGAAAGATCTCAGTCCAAGATGGTATTTCTACTACCTAG
GAACTGGGCCAGAAGCTGGACTTCCCTATGGTGCTAACAAAGACGGCATCATATGGGTTGCAACTGAGGG
AGCCTTGAATACACCAAAAGATCACATTGGCACCCGCAATCCTGCTAACAATGCTGCAATCGTGCTACAA
CTTCCTCAAGGAACAACATTGCCAAAAGGCTTCTACGCAGAAGGGAGCAGAGGCGGCAGTCAAGCCTCTT
CTCGTTCCTCATCACGTAGTCGCAACAGTTCAAGAAATTCAACTCCAGGCAGCAGTAGGGGAACTTCTCC
TGCTAGAATGGCTGGCAATGGCGGTGATGCTGCTCTTGCTTTGCTGCTGCTTGACAGATTGAACCAGCTT
GAGAGCAAAATGTCTGGTAAAGGCCAACAACAACAAGGCCAAACTGTCACTAAGAAATCTGCTGCTGAGG
CTTCTAAGAAGCCTCGGCAAAAACGTACTGCCACTAAAGCATACAATGTAACACAAGCTTTCGGCAGACG
TGGTCCAGAACAAACCCAAGGAAATTTTGGGGACCAGGAACTAATCAGACAAGGAACTGATTACAAACAT
TGGCCGCAAATTGCACAATTTGCCCCCAGCGCTTCAGCGTTCTTCGGAATGTCGCGCATTGGCATGGAAG
TCACACCTTCGGGAACGTGGTTGACCTACACAGGTGCCATCAAATTGGATGACAAAGATCCAAATTTCAA
AGATCAAGTCATTTTGCTGAATAAGCATATTGACGCATACAAAACATTCCCACCAACAGAGCCTAAAAAG
GACAAAAAGAAGAAGGCTGATGAAACTCAAGCCTTACCGCAGAGACAGAAGAAACAGCAAACTGTGACTC
TTCTTCCTGCTGCAGATTTGGATGATTTCTCCAAACAATTGCAACAATCCATGAGCAGTGCTGACTCAAC
TCAGGCCCTCGTGCCGAGAGGTTCTGATTATAAAGATCATGATGGTGATTATAAAGATCATGATATTGAT
TATAAAGATGATGATGATAAATAAACAGGCCCCTTTTCCTTTGTCGATATCATGTAATTAGTTATGTCAC
GCTTACATTCACGCCCTCCTCCCACATCCGCTCTAACCGAAAAGGAAGGAGTTAGACAACCTGAAGTCTA
GGTCCCTATTTATTTTTTTTAATAGTTATGTTAGTATTAAGAACGTTATTTATATTTCAAATTTTTCTTT
TTTTTCTGTACAAAGCGGCCGCCGAACCACTAGTGCACTGCAGTACACGGTTTCCTTGAAATTTTTTTGA
TTCGGTAATCTCCGAACAGAAGGAAGAACGAAGGAAGGAGCACAGACTTAGATTGGTATATATACGCATA
TGTAGTGTTGAAGAAACATGAAATTGCCCAGTATTCTTAACCCAACTGCACAGAACAAAAACGTGCAGGA
AACGAAGATAAATCATGTCGAAAGCTACATATAAGGAACGTGCTGCTACTCATCCTAGTCCTGTTGCTGC
CAAGCTATTTAATATCATGCACGAAAAGCAAACAAACTTGTGTGCTTCATTGGATGTTCGTACCACCAAG
GAATTACTGGAGTTAGTTGAAGCATTAGGTCCCAAAATTTGTTTACTAAAAACACATGTGGATATCTTGA
CTGATTTTTCCATGGAGGGCACAGTTAAGCCGCTAAAGGCATTATCCGCCAAGTACAATTTTTTACTCTT
CGAGGACAGAAAATTTGCTGACATTGGTAATACAGTCAAATTGCAGTACTCTGCGGGTGTATACAGAATA
GCAGAATGGGCAGACATTACGAATGCACACGGTGTGGTGGGCCCAGGTATTGTTAGCGGTTTGAAGCAGG
CGGCAGAAGAAGTAACAAAGGAACCTAGAGGCCTTTTGATGTTAGCAGAATTGTCATGCAAGGGCTCCCT
ATCTACTGGAGAATATACTAAGGGTACTGTTGACATTGCGAAGAGCGACAAAGATTTTGTTATCGGCTTT
ATTGCTCAAAGAGACATGGGTGGAAGAGATGAAGGTTACGATTGGTTGATTATGACACCCGGTGTGGGTT
TAGATGACAAGGGAGATGCATTGGGTCAACAGTATAGAACCGTGGATGATGTGGTTTCTACAGGATCTGA
CATTATTATTGTTGGAAGAGGACTATTTGCAAAGGGAAGGGATGCTAAGGTAGAGGGTGAACGTTACAGA
AAAGCAGGCTGGGAAGCATATTTGAGAAGATGCGGCCAGCAAAACTAAAAAACTGTATTATAAGTAAATG
CATGTATACTAAACTCACAAATTAGAGCTTCAATTTAATTATATCAGTTATTACCCGAGTAACGAAGCAT
CTGTGCTTCATTTTGTAGAACAAAAATGCAACGCGAGAGCGCTAATTTTTCAAACAAAGAATCTGAGCTG
CATTTTTACAGAACAGAAATGCAACGCGAAAGCGCTATTTTACCAACGAAGAATCTGTGCTTCATTTTTG
TAAAACAAAAATGCAACGCGAGAGCGCTAATTTTTCAAACAAAGAATCTGAGCTGCATTTTTACAGAACA
GAAATGCAACGCGAGAGCGCTATTTTACCAACAAAGAATCTATACTTCTTTTTTGTTCTACAAAAATGCA
TCCCGAGAGCGCTATTTTTCTAACAAAGCATCTTAGATTACTTTTTTTCTCCTTTGTGCGCTCTATAATG
CAGTCTCTTGATAACTTTTTGCACTGTAGGTCCGTTAAGGTTAGAAGAAGGCTACTTTGGTGTCTATTTT
CTCTTCCATAAAAAAAGCCTGACTCCACTTCCCGCGTTTACTGATTACTAGCGAAGCTGCGGGTGCATTT
TTTCAAGATAAAGGCATCCCCGATTATATTCTATACCGATGTGGATTGCGCATACTTTGTGAACAGAAAG
TGATAGCGTTGATGATTCTTCATTGGTCAGAAAATTATGAACGGTTTCTTCTATTTTGTCTCTATATACT
ACGTATAGGAAATGTTTACATTTTCGTATTGTTTTCGATTCACTCTATGAATAGTTCTTACTACAATTTT
TTTGTCTAAAGAGTAATACTAGAGATAAACATAAAAAATGTAGAGGTCGAGTTTAGATGCAAGTTCAAGG
AGCGAAAGGTGGATGGGTAGGTTATATAGGGATATAGCACAGAGATATATAGCAAAGAGATACTTTTGAG
CAATGTTTGTGGAAGCGGTATTCGCAATATTTTAGTAGCTCGTTACAGTCCGGTGCGTTTTTGGTTTTTT
GAAAGTGCGTCATCAGAGCGCTTTTGGTTTTCAAAAGCGCTCTGAAGTTCCTATACTTTCTAGCTAGAGA
ATAGGAACTTCCCGAGCGGCCGCGTGTTACAAGCTTGACTCCAGCGTAACTGGACTGCAATCAACTCACT
GGCTCACCTTCACGGGTGGGCCTTTCTTCGGTAGAAAATCAAAGGATCTTCTTGAGATCCTTTTTTTCTG
CGCGTAATCTGCTGCTTGCAAACAAAAAAACCACCGCTACCAGCGGTGGTTTGTTTGCCGGATCAAGAGC
TACCAACTCTTTTTCCGAGGTAACTGGCTTCAGCAGAGCGCAGATACCAAATACTGTTCTTCTAGTGTAG
CCGTAGTTAGGCCACCACTTCAAGAACTCTGTAGCACCGCCTACATACCTCGCTCTGCTAATCCTGTTAC
CAGTGGCTGCTGCCAGTGGCGATAAGTCGTGTCTTACCGGGTTGGACTCAAGACGATAGTTACCGGATAA
GGCGCAGCGGTCGGGCTGAACGGGGGGTTCGTGCACACAGCCCAGCTTGGAGCGAACGACCTACACCGAA
CTGAGATACCTACAGCGTGAGCTATGAGAAAGCGCCACGCTTCCCGAAGGGAGAAAGGCGGACAGGTATC
CGGTAAGCGGCAGGGTCGGAACAGGAGAGCGCACGAGGGAGCTTCCAGGGGTAAACGCCTGGTATCTTTA
TAGTCCTGTCGGGTTTCGCCACCTCTGACTTGAGCATCGATTTTTGTGATGCTCGTCAGGGGGGCGGAGC
CTATGGAAAAACGCCAGCAACGCAGAAAGGCCCACCCGAAGGTGAGCCAGGTGATTACATTTGGGCCCTC
ATCAGAGGTTTTCACCGTCATCACCGAAACGCGCGAGGCAGCTGCGGTAAAGCTCATCAGCGTGGTCGTG
AAGCGATTCACAGATGTCTGCCTGTTCATCCGCGTCCAGCTCGTTGAGTTTCTCCAGAAGCGTTAATGTC
TGGCTTCTGATAAAGCGGGCCATGTTAAGGGCGGTTTTTTCCTGTTTGGTCACTTACCAATGCTTAATCA
GTGAGGCACCTATCTCAGCGATCTGTCTATTTCGTTCATCCATAGTTGCCTGACTCCCCGTCGTGTAGAT
AACTACGATGCGGGAGGGCTTACCATCTGGCCCCAGTGCTGCAATGATACCGCGAGACCCACGCTCACCG
GCTCCAGATTTATCAGCAATAAACCAGCCAGCCGGGAGGGCCGAGCGCAGAAGTGATCCTGCAACTTTAT
CCGCCTCCATCCAGTCTATTAATTGTTGCCGGGAAGCTAGAGTAAGTAGTTCGCCAGTTAATAGTTTGCG
CAACGTTGTTGCCATTGCTACAGGCATCGTGGTGTCACGCTCGTCGTTTGGTATGGCTTCATTCAGCTCC
GGTTCCCAACGATCAAGGCGAGTTACATGATCCCCCATGTTGTGCAAAAAAGCGGTTAGCTCCTTCGGTC
CTCCGATCGTTGCCAGAAGTAAGTTGGCCGCAGTGTTATCACTCATGGTTATGGCAGCACTGCATAATTC
TCTTACTGTCATGCCATCCGTGAGATGCTTTTCTGTGACTGGTGAGTACTCAACCAAGTCATTCTGAGAA
TAGTGTATGCGGCGACCGAGTTGCTCTTGCCCGGCGTCAATACGGGATAATACCGCGCCACATAGCAGAA
CTTTAAAAGTGCTCATCATTGGAAAACGTTCTTCGGGGCGTAAACTCTCAAGGATCTTACCGCTGTTGAG
ATCCAGTTCGATGTAACCCACTCGTGCACCCAACTGATCTTCAGCATCTTTTACTTTCACCAGCGTTTCT
GGGTGAGCAAAAACAGGAAGGCAAAATGCCGCAAAAAAGGGAATAAGGGCGACACGGAAATGTTGAATAC
TCATTTTAGCTTCCTTAGCTCCTGAAAATCTCGATAACTCAAAAAATACGCCCGGTAGTGATCTTATTTC
ATTATGGTGAAAGTTGGAACCTCTTACGTGCCGATCAAGTCAAAAGCCTCCGGTCGGAGGCTTTTGACTT
TCTGCTATGGAGGTCAGGTATGATTTAAATGGTCAGTTAGA
Features (pLannotate 1.2.2; 14 found; start..end, strand, type, name):
     10..417     +  promoter       TEF1 promoter: S. cerevisiae TEF1; promoter for EF-1α
    431..1687    +  CDS            N: NCAP_SARS2 - Experimental evidence at protein level: Swiss-Prot protein existence level 1. Packages the positive strand viral genome RNA into a helical ribonucleocapsid (RNP) and plays a fundamental role during virion assembly through its interactions with the viral genome and membrane protein M. Plays an important role in enhancing the efficiency of subgenomic viral RNA transcription as well as viral replication (By similarity). May modulate transforming growth factor-beta signaling by binding host smad3 (By similarity). From Severe acute respiratory syndrome coronavirus 2 (2019-nCoV) (SARS-C
   1705..1722    +  CDS            3xFLAG (fragment): three tandem FLAG® epitope tags, followed by an enterokinase cleavage site
   1800..1972    +  terminator     CYC1 terminator (fragment): S. cerevisiae CYC1; transcription terminator for CYC1
   2008..2184    +  promoter       URA3 promoter (fragment): S. cerevisiae URA3
   2185..2988    +  CDS            URA3: orotidine-5'-phosphate decarboxylase, required for uracil biosynthesis; S. cerevisiae URA3; yeast auxotrophic marker, counterselectable with 5-fluoroorotic acid (5-FOA)
   3071..4053    -  rep_origin     2μ ori: yeast 2μ plasmid origin of replication
   4131..4160    +  terminator     T3Te terminator: phage T3 early transcription terminator
   4182..4769    +  rep_origin     ori: high-copy-number ColE1/pMB1/pBR322/pUC origin of replication
   4781..4808    -  terminator     T7Te terminator: phage T7 early transcription terminator
   4832..5023    -  CDS            rop: Rop protein, which maintains plasmids at low copy number; rop
   5024..5884    -  CDS            AmpR: β-lactamase; bla; confers resistance to ampicillin, carbenicillin, and related antibiotics
   5885..5987    -  promoter       cat promoter: promoter of the E. coli cat gene encoding chloramphenicol acetyltransferase
   5988..6019    -  terminator     tonB terminator: bidirectional E. coli tonB-P14 transcription terminator
