[The description below was written by a language model from this plasmid's Addgene catalogue record and pLannotate feature annotations shown in this document.]
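Description:
pGBW-m4046376 is an episomal E. coli–yeast shuttle plasmid for expressing the SARS-CoV-2 nucleocapsid (N) protein in Saccharomyces cerevisiae. In yeast it is maintained by the 2μ origin of replication, which supports multicopy propagation, and selected through the URA3 auxotrophic marker under its own promoter. URA3 complements uracil auxotrophy and can be counterselected with 5-fluoroorotic acid. In bacteria it replicates from a ColE1/pUC-type origin and is selected with ampicillin via a β-lactamase gene that is annotated as driven by a cat promoter. The record lists it as high copy, although the annotation also detects a short rop-like segment next to AmpR. Phage T3Te and T7Te terminators and a tonB terminator flank the bacterial modules, presumably insulating them from read-through transcription.

The expression cassette places the wild-type N coding sequence under the constitutive yeast TEF1 promoter, with a CYC1 terminator downstream. The insert corresponds to the NCBI reference protein and was made by gene synthesis. The listing of budding yeast alongside the virus as species may reflect codon adaptation, but the record does not say so. According to the catalogue entry, N is fused at its C terminus to a backbone-encoded thrombin cleavage site and a 3xFLAG epitope, which would allow anti-FLAG detection or affinity capture followed by proteolytic tag removal. The automated annotation recognises only a short fragment of the 3xFLAG just after the N reading frame and does not mark the thrombin site. The sequenced plasmid is 6,061 nt. It is suited to producing tagged nucleocapsid protein in yeast for purification, interaction or antibody-related studies.
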