Addgene plasmid #145481: pGBW-m4046376
Purpose: Yeast Expression plasmid for SARS-CoV-2 N (nucleocapsid)
Depositing lab: Ginkgo Bioworks & Benjie Chen. Depositing organization: Ginkgo Bioworks.
Backbone
  Vector backbone: AmpR; 2u URA3
  Backbone size w/o insert (bp): 4078
  Vector type: Yeast Expression
  Selectable markers: URA3
Growth in bacteria
  Bacterial resistance: Ampicillin, 100 μg/mL
  Growth temperature: 37°C
  Growth strain: DH5alpha
  Copy number: High Copy
Gene/Insert
  Gene/Insert name: SARS-CoV-2 N (nucleocapsid) (alt names: nucleocapsid phosphoprotein; N protein)
  Species: S. cerevisiae (budding yeast); Severe acute respiratory syndrome coronavirus 2
  Insert size (bp): 1253
  Mutation: wt
  Entrez Gene: N (a.k.a. GU280_gp10)
  Promoter: pTEF1
  Tag / fusion protein: Cleavable thrombin;3xFLAG (C terminal on backbone)
  Cloning method: Unknown
Resource information
  A portion of this plasmid was derived from a plasmid made by: GinkgoBioworks
Depositor comments: NCBI Reference Sequence: YP_009724397.2Created by gene synthesis with Not1 site.
How to cite: pGBW-m4046376 was a gift from Ginkgo Bioworks & Benjie Chen (Addgene plasmid # 145481 ; http://n2t.net/addgene:145481 ; RRID:Addgene_145481)
